>Addgene plasmid #234734 | pCMV-PuroR-T2A-eGFP | addgene full sequence | sequence record 466029 | Addgene NGS Result
TTGAGATCCTTTTTTTCTGCGCGTAATCTGCTGCTTGCAAACAAAAAAACCACCGCTACCAGCGGTGGTT
TGTTTGCCGGATCAAGAGCTACCAACTCTTTTTCCGAAGGTAACTGGCTTCAGCAGAGCGCAGATACCAA
ATACTGTTCTTCTAGTGTAGCCGTAGTTAGGCCACCACTTCAAGAACTCTGTAGCACCGCCTACATACCT
CGCTCTGCTAATCCTGTTACCAGTGGCTGCTGCCAGTGGCGATAAGTCGTGTCTTACCGGGTTGGACTCA
AGACGATAGTTACCGGATAAGGCGCAGCGGTCGGGCTGAACGGGGGGTTCGTGCACACAGCCCAGCTTGG
AGCGAACGACCTACACCGAACTGAGATACCTACAGCGTGAGCTATGAGAAAGCGCCACGGTTCCCGAAGG
GAGAAAGGCGGACAGGTATCCGGTAAGCGGCAGGGTCGGAACAGGAGAGCGCACGAGGGAGCTTCCAGGG
GGAAACGCCTGGTATCTTTATAGTCCTGTCGGGTTTCGCCACCTCTGACTTGAGCGTCGATTTTTGTGAT
GCTCGTCAGGGGGGCGGAGCCTATGGAAAAACGCCAGCAACGCGGCCTTTTTACGGTTCCTGGCCTTTTG
CTGGCCTTTTGCTCACATGTTCTTTCCTGCGTTATCCCCTGATTCTGTGGATAACCGTATTACCGCCTTT
GAGTGAGCTGATACCGCTCGCCGCAGCCGAACGACCGAGCGCAGCGAGTCAGTGAGCGAGGAAGCGGAAG
AGCGCCCAATACGCAAACCGCCTCTCCCCGCGCGTTGGCCGATTCATTAATGCAGCTGGCACGACAGGTT
TCCCGACTGGAAAGCGGGCAGTGAGCGCAACGCAATTAATGTGAGTTAGCTCACTCATTAGGCACCCCAG
GCTTTACACTTTATGCTTCCGGCTCGTATGTTGTGTGGAATTGTGAGCGGATAACAATTTCACACAGGAA
ACAGCTATGACCATGATTACGCCAAGCGCGCAATTAACCCTCACTAAAGGGAACAAAAGCTGGGTACCGG
GCCCGTTTAAACTACAGTTGAAGTCGGAAGTTTACATACACCTTAGCCAAATACATTTAAACTCACTTTT
TCACAATTCCTGACATTTAATCCGAGTAAAGATTCCCTGTCTTAAGGTCAGTTAGGATCACCACTTTATT
TTAAGAATGTGAAATATCAGAATAATAGTAGAGAGAATGATTCATTTCAGCTTTTATTTCTTTCATCACA
TTCCCAGTGGGTCAGAAGTGTACATACACGCGCTTAGTATTTGGTAGCATTGCCTTTAAATTGTTTAAAG
ATCTGGCCATCTAGACAGTAAGTCCCCAGCATGCCTGCTATTCTCTTCCCAATCCTCCCCCTTGCTGTCC
TGCCCCACCCCACCCCCCAGAATAGAATGACACCTACTCAGACAATGCGATGCAATTTCCTCATTTTATT
AGGAAAGGACAGTGGGAGTGGCACCTTCCAGGGTCAAGGAAGGCACGGGGGAGGGGCAAACAACAGATGG
CTGGCAACTAGAAGGCACAGTCGAGGCTGATCAGCGAGCTCTAGTTAGAATTCCTTGTACAGCTCGTCCA
TGCCGAGAGTGATCCCGGCGGCGGTCACGAACTCCAGCAGGACCATGTGATCGCGCTTCTCGTTGGGGTC
TTTGCTCAGGGCGGACTGGGTGCTCAGGTAGTGGTTGTCGGGCAGCAGCACGGGGCCGTCGCCGATGGGG
GTGTTCTGCTGGTAGTGGTCGGCGAGCTGCACGCTGCCGTCCTCGATGTTGTGGCGGATCTTGAAGTTCA
CCTTGATGCCGTTCTTCTGCTTGTCGGCCATGATATAGACGTTGTGGCTGTTGTAGTTGTACTCCAGCTT
GTGCCCCAGGATGTTGCCGTCCTCCTTGAAGTCGATGCCCTTCAGCTCGATGCGGTTCACCAGGGTGTCG
CCCTCGAACTTCACCTCGGCGCGGGTCTTGTAGTTGCCGTCGTCCTTGAAGAAGATGGTGCGCTCCTGGA
CGTAGCCTTCGGGCATGGCGGACTTGAAGAAGTCGTGCTGCTTCATGTGGTCGGGGTAGCGGCTGAAGCA
CTGCACGCCGTAGGTCAGGGTGGTCACGAGGGTGGGCCAGGGCACGGGCAGCTTGCCGGTGGTGCAGATG
AACTTCAGGGTCAGCTTGCCGTAGGTGGCATCGCCCTCGCCCTCGCCGGACACGCTGAACTTGTGGCCGT
TTACGTCGCCGTCCAGCTCGACCAGGATGGGCACCACCCCGGTGAACAGCTCCTCGCCCTTGCTCACTGG
GCCAGGATTCTCCTCGACGTCACCGCATGTTAGCAGACTTCCTCTGCCCTCTCCACTGCCGGCACCGGGC
TTGCGGGTCATGCACCAGGTGCGCGGTCCTTCGGGCACCTCGACGTCGGCGGTGACGGTGAAGCCGAGCC
GCTCGTAGAAGGGGAGGTTGCGGGGCGCGGAGGTCTCCAGGAAGGCGGGCACCCCGGCGCGCTCGGCCGC
CTCCACTCCGGGGAGCACGACGGCGCTGCCCAGACCCTTGCCCTGGTGGTCGGGCGAGACTCCGACGGTG
GCCAGGAACCACGCGGGCTCCTTGGGCCGGTGCGGCGCCAGGAGGCCTTCCATCTGTTGCTGCGCGGCCA
GCCGGGAACCGCTCAACTCGGCCATGCGCGGGCCGATCTCGGCGAACACCGCCCCCGCTTCGACGCTCTC
CGGCGTGGTCCAGACCGCCACCGCGGCGCCGTCGTCCGCGACCCACACCTTGCCGATGTCGAGCCCGACG
CGCGTGAGGAAGAGTTCTTGCAGCTCGGTGACCCGCTCGATGTGGCGGTCCGGATCGACGGTGTGGCGCG
TGGCGGGGTAGTCGGCGAACGCGGCGGCGAGGGTGCGTACGGCCCTGGGGACGTCGTCGCGGGTGGCGAG
GCGCACCGTGGGCTTGTACTCGGTCATGGTGGCTACCGGTAAGCTTCGTGATGTCCAGTGCTATTAATTT
CGATAAGCCAGTAAGCAGTGGGTTCTCTAGTTAGCCAGAGAGCTCTGCTTATATAGACCTCCCACCGTAC
ACGCCTACCGCCCATTTGCGTCAATGGGGCGGAGTTGTTACGACATTTTGGAAAGTCCCGTTGATTTTGG
TGCCAAAACAAACTCCCATTGACGTCAATGGGGTGGAGACTTGGAAATCCCCGTGAGTCAAACCGCTATC
CACGCCCATTGATGTACTGCCAAAACCGCATCACCATGGTAATAGCGATGACTAATACGTAGATGTACTG
CCAAGTAGGAAAGTCCCATAAGGTCATGTACTGGGCATAATGCCAGGCGGGCCATTTACCGTCATTGACG
TCAATAGGGGGCGTACTTGGCATATGATACACTTGATGTACTGCCAAGTGGGCAGTTTACCGTAAATACT
CCACCCATTGACGTCAATGGAAAGTCCCTATTGGCGTTACTATGGGAACATACGTCATTATTGACGTCAA
TGGGCGGGGGTCGTTGGGCGGTCAGCCAGGCGGGCCATTTACCGTAAGTTATGTAACGCGGAACTCCATA
TATGGGCTATGAACTAATGACCCCGTAATTGATTACTATTAATAACTAGTCAATAATCAATGTCAATTAA
TTCGCGGCCGCGCGCACTAGTGAATTCCATGGATATCAAGCTTAAAGGCACAGTCAAGCGCGTGTATGTA
CACTTCTGACCCACTGGAATTGTGATACAGTGAATTATAAGTGAAATAATCTGTCTGTAAACAATTGTTG
GAAAAATGACTTGTGTCATGCACAAAGTAGATGTCCTAACTGACTTGCCAAAACTATTGTTTGTTAACAA
GAAATTTGTGGAGTAGTTGAAAAACGAGTTTTAATGACTCCAACTTAAGTGTATGTAAACTTCCGACTTC
AACTGTAGGTTTAAACGCTAGCTCCAATTCGCCCTATAGTGAGTCGTATTACGCGCGCTCACTGGCCGTC
GTTTTACAACGTCGTGACTGGGAAAACCCTGGCGTTACCCAACTTAATCGCCTTGCAGCACATCCCCCTT
TCGCCAGCTGGCGTAATAGCGAAGAGGCCCGCACCGATCGCCCTTCCCAACAGTTGCGCAGCCTGAATGG
CGAATGGAAATTGTAAGCGTTAATATTTTGTTAAAATTCGCGTTAAATTTTTGTTAAATCAGCTCATTTT
TTAACCAATAGGCCGAAATCGGCAAAATCCCTTATAAATCAAAAGAATAGACCGAGATAGGGT
[37 nt withheld, positions 4264-4300]
AAAGAACGTGGACTCCAACGTCAAAGG
[49 nt withheld, positions 4328-4376]
T
[91 nt withheld, positions 4378-4468]
G
[89 nt withheld, positions 4470-4558]
T
[34 nt withheld, positions 4560-4593]
CAGGTGGCACTTTTCGGGGAAATGTGCGCGGAACCCCTATTTGTTTATTTTTCTAAATACATTCAAATAT
GTATCCGCTCATGAGACAATAACCCTGATAAATGCTTCAATAATATTGAAAAAGGAAGAGTATGAGTATT
CAACATTTCCGTGTCGCCCTTATTCCCTTTTTTGCGGCATTTTGCCTTCCTGTTTTTGCTCACCCAGAAA
CGCTGGTGAAAGTAAAAGATGCTGAAGATCAGTTGGGTGCACGAGTGGGTTACATCGAACTGGATCTCAA
CAGCGGTAAGATCCTTGAGAGTTTTCGCCCCGAAGAACGTTTTCCAATGATGAGCACTTTTAAAGTTCTG
CTATGTGGCGCGGTATTATCCCGTATTGACGCCGGGCAAGAGCAACTCGGTCGCCGCATACACTATTCTC
AGAATGACTTGGTTGAGTACTCACCAGTCACAGAAAAGCATCTTACGGATGGCATGACAGTAAGAGAATT
ATGCAGTGCTGCCATAACCATGAGTGATAACACTGCGGCCAAGTTACTTCTGACAACGATCGGAGGACCG
AAGGAGCTAACCGCTTTTTTGCACAACATGGGGGATCATGTAACTCGCCTTGATCGTTGGGAACCGGAGC
TGAATGAAGCCATACCAAACGACGAGCGTGACACCACGATGCCTGTAGCAATGGCAACAACGTTGCGCAA
ACTATTAACTGGCGAACTACTTACTCTAGCTTCCCGGCAACAATTAATAGACTGGATGGAGGCGGATAAA
GTTGCAGGACCACTTCTGCGCTCGGCCCTTCCGGCTGGCTGGTTTATTGCTGATAAATCTGGAGCCGGTG
AGCGTGGGTCTCGCGGTATCATTGCAGCACTGGGGCCAGATGGTAAGCCCTCCCGTATCGTAGTTATCTA
CACGACGGGGAGTCAGGCAACTATGGATGAACGAAATAGACAGATCGCTGAGATAGGTGCCTCACTGATT
AAGCATTGGTAACTGTCAGACCAAGTTTACTCATATATACTTTAGATTGATTTAAAACTTCATTTTTAAT
TTAAAAGGATCTAGGTGAAGATCCTTTTTGATAATCTCATGACCAAAATCCCTTAACGTGAGTTTTCGTT
CCACTGAGCGTCAGACCCCGTAGAAAAGATCAAAGGATCTTC
Features (pLannotate 1.2.2; 18 found; start..end, strand, type, name):
      1..589     +  rep_origin     ori: high-copy-number ColE1/pMB1/pBR322/pUC origin of replication
    772..864     +  CDS            lacI (fragment): lac repressor; lacI; The lac repressor binds to the lac operator to inhibit transcription in E. coli. This inhibition can be relieved by adding lactose or isopropyl-β-D-thiogalactopyranoside (IPTG).
    877..898     +  protein_bind   CAP binding site: CAP binding activates transcription in the presence of cAMP. E. coli catabolite activator protein
    913..943     +  promoter       lac promoter: promoter for the E. coli lac operon
    951..967     +  protein_bind   lac operator: The lac repressor binds to the lac operator to inhibit transcription in E. coli. This inhibition can be relieved by adding lactose or isopropyl-β-D-thiogalactopyranoside (IPTG). lac repressor encoded by lacI
   1012..1030    +  promoter       T3 promoter: promoter for bacteriophage T3 RNA polymerase
   1295..1328    -  CDS            SB100X (fragment): hyperactive variant of the Sleeping Beauty transposase (Mátés et al., 2009)
   1449..1560    -  polyA_signal   bGH poly(A) signal: bovine growth hormone polyadenylation signal
   1594..2307    -  CDS            EGFP: EGFP is a basic (constitutively fluorescent) green fluorescent protein published in 1996, derived from Aequorea victoria. It is reported to be a rapidly-maturing weak dimer with moderate acid sensitivity.
   2371..2967    -  CDS            PuroR (fragment): puromycin N-acetyltransferase; pac from Streptomyces; confers resistance to puromycin
   3022..3055    -  LTR            5' LTR (truncated) (fragment): truncated 5' long terminal repeat (LTR) from HIV-1
   3051..3254    -  promoter       CMV promoter: human cytomegalovirus (CMV) immediate early promoter
   3255..3634    -  enhancer       CMV enhancer: human cytomegalovirus immediate early enhancer
   3953..3971    -  promoter       T7 promoter: promoter for bacteriophage T7 RNA polymerase
   3979..4134    +  CDS            lacZα (fragment): LacZα fragment of β-galactosidase; lacZ fragment
   4138..4593    -  rep_origin     f1 ori (sequence partly withheld): f1 bacteriophage origin of replication; arrow indicates direction of (+) strand synthesis
   4620..4724    +  promoter       AmpR promoter: bla
   4725..5585    +  CDS            AmpR: β-lactamase; bla; confers resistance to ampicillin, carbenicillin, and related antibiotics
