[The description below was written by a language model from this plasmid's Addgene catalogue record and pLannotate feature annotations shown in this document.]
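Description:
pCMV-PuroR-T2A-eGFP is a 5.8 kb mammalian expression plasmid built on a pCMV backbone with a pBR322/ColE1-type high-copy origin of replication. It is propagated in E. coli under ampicillin selection, provided by a β-lactamase (AmpR) gene with its own promoter. The backbone also carries an f1 phage origin and cloning-vector remnants that play no evident role in the mammalian payload: a lacZα fragment, the lac promoter/operator with CAP site, a short lacI fragment, and flanking T3 and T7 phage promoters.

The payload is a single synthetic bicistronic cassette. The human cytomegalovirus immediate-early enhancer and promoter drive an open reading frame encoding puromycin N-acetyltransferase (PuroR) followed by EGFP, and transcription ends at a bovine growth hormone polyadenylation signal. According to the construct name, the two coding sequences are joined by a T2A "self-cleaving" peptide. The feature table does not annotate it, but a short gap between PuroR and EGFP is consistent with one. Ribosomal skipping at T2A yields two separate proteins from one transcript, so transfected cells become both puromycin resistant and green fluorescent in a linked manner. The very short matches annotated as an HIV-1 5' LTR fragment and an SB100X transposase fragment are only about 34 nt each and are probably incidental sequence similarities rather than functional elements.

The record does not state a specific purpose. A cassette of this design is generally suited to marking, enriching or selecting transfected mammalian cells by fluorescence or puromycin treatment. The plasmid was deposited in connection with work on programmable gene insertion in human cells using an evolved CRISPR-associated transposase.
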