Addgene plasmid #234734: pCMV-PuroR-T2A-eGFP
Depositing lab: David Liu. Publication: Programmable gene insertion in human cells with a laboratory-evolved CRISPR-associated transposase. Witte IP, Lampe GD, Eitzinger S, Miller SM, Berrios KN, McElroy AN, King RT, Stringham OG, Gelsinger DR, Vo PLH, Chen AT, Tolar J, Osborn MJ, Sternberg SH, Liu DR. Science. 2025 May 15;388(6748):eadt5199. doi: 10.1126/science.adt5199. Epub 2025 May 15. PubMed 40373119.
Backbone
  Vector backbone: pCMV with a BR322 origin
  Vector type: Mammalian Expression
Growth in bacteria
  Bacterial resistance: Ampicillin, 100 μg/mL
  Growth temperature: 37°C
  Growth strain: DH5alpha
  Copy number: High Copy
Gene/Insert
  Gene/Insert name: PuroR-T2A-eGFP
  Species: Synthetic
  Cloning method: Other
Terms and licenses: Academic/Nonprofit Terms; Industry Terms: Not Available to Industry
How to cite: pCMV-PuroR-T2A-eGFP was a gift from David Liu (Addgene plasmid # 234734 ; http://n2t.net/addgene:234734 ; RRID:Addgene_234734)
